>Addgene plasmid #241189 | nzCas9n-GSG-linker-P2A-mNeongreen | addgene full sequence | sequence record 482166 | Addgene NGS Result
ATTTGTCCTACTCAGGAGAGCGTTCACCGACAAACAACAGATAAAACGAAAGGCCCAGTCTTCCGACTGA
GCCTTTCGTTTTATTTGATGCCTGGCAGTTCCCTACTCTCGCGTTAACGCTAGCATGGATGTTTTCCCAG
TCACGACGTTGTAAAACGACGGCCAGTCTTAAGCTCGGGCCCGGTCTCTTCGCGCCACCATGGCTTCTCC
ACCTAAGAAGAAGAGAAAGGTGGGAAGCATGGATAAGAAGTATAGCATCGGCCTGGATATTGGAACTAAC
TCCGTGGGTTGGGCAGTGATTACAGACGACTACAAGGTCCCTAGCAAGAAATTTAAGGTGCTGGGTAACA
CCGACAGGCACAGCATCAAGAAAAATCTGATTGGAGCCCTGCTGTTCGGTTCTGGAGAGACTGCCGAAGC
AACACGCCTGAAAAGAACAGCAAGAAGGCGCTATACCAGAAGGAAGAATAGAATCTGTTACCTGCAGGAG
ATTTTCTCTAACGAAATGGCTAAGGTGGACGATTCATTCTTTCATAGGCTGGAGGAAAGTTTCCTGGTCG
AGGAAGATAAGAAACACGAGCGCCATCCTATCTTTGGAAACATTGTGGACGAGGTCGCCTATCACGAAAA
ATACCCAACCATCTATCATCTGCGCAAGAAACTGGCTGACTCTACTGATAAAGCCGACCTGAGACTGATC
TATCTGGCTCTGGCCCACATGATTAAGTTCAGGGGTCATTTTCTGATCGAGGGCGATCTGAACCCCGACA
ATTCCGATGTGGACAAGCTGTTCATCCAGCTGGTCCAGATTTACAATCAGCTGTTTGAGGAAAACCCTAT
TAATGCTTCCAGAGTGGACGCAAAAGCTATCCTGTCAGCCAGGCTGTCCAAGTCACGCAGACTGGAGAAC
CTGATTGCACAGCTGCCCGGAGAAAAGAGGAACGGTCTGTTTGGAAATCTGATCGCTCTGAGTCTGGGCC
TGACTCCTAACTTCAAAAGCAATTTTGATCTGGCTGAGGACGCCAAACTGCAGCTGTCAAAGGACACATA
TGACGATGACCTGGATAACCTGCTGGCACAGATCGGAGATCAGTACGCTGACCTGTTCCTGGCTGCCAAA
AATCTGTCCGACGCAATCCTGCTGTCAGATATTCTGAGAGTGAACAGCGAGATTACAAAAGCTCCTCTGA
GTGCCAGCATGATCAAGAGATATGACGAGCACCATCAGGATCTGACCCTGCTGAAGGCTCTGGTCAGGCA
GCAGCTGCCAGAGAAGTACAAGGAAATTTTCTTTGATCAGTCCAAGAACGGCTACGCCGGTTATATCGAC
GGAGGCGCATCACAGGAGGAATTCTACAAGTTTATCAAACCTATTCTGGAGAAGATGGACGGAACTGAGG
AACTGCTGGTGAAACTGAATAGAGAGGACCTGCTGAGGAAGCAGCGCACATTTGATAACGGTTCCATCCC
ACACCAGATTCATCTGGGAGAGCTGCACGCTATCCTGAGGCGCCAGGAAGACTTCTACCCCTTTCTGAAA
GATAACCGCGAGAAGATCGAAAAAATTCTGACCTTCAGAATCCCTTACTATGTGGGTCCACTGGCTCGCG
GAAACAGCAGATTTGCCTGGATGACTCGCAAATCCGAGGAAACCATTACTCCTTGGAACTTCGAGGAAGT
GGTCGATAAGGGCGCCTCTGCACAGTCCTTCATCGAGAGAATGACTAATTTTGACAAAAACCTGCCCAAT
GAGAAAGTGCTGCCTAAGCACTCCCTGCTGTACGAGTATTTCACTGTCTATAACGAACTGACAAAGGTGA
AATACGTCACCGAGGGCATGAGAAAGCCAGCCTTCCTGTCAGGAGAGCAGAAGAAAGCAATCGTGGATCT
GCTGTTTAAAACCAACAGGAAAGTGACTGTCAAGCAGCTGAAGGAGGACTACTTCAAGAAAATTGAATGC
TTCGATTCCGTGGAGATCAGCGGAGTCGAAGACAGATTTAACGCAAGCCTGGGCGCTTACCACGATCTGC
TGAAGATCATTAAGGATAAAGACTTCCTGGACAACGAGGAAAATGAGGATATCCTGGAAGACATTGTGCT
GACACTGACCCTGTTTGAGGACAGAGGAATGATCGAGGAAAGACTGAAAACCTATGCTCATCTGTTCGAT
GACAAGGTGATGAAACAGCTGAAGAGAAGGCGCTACACTGGCTGGGGTAGACTGAGCAGGAAGCTGATCA
ACGGCATTAGGGATAAACAGTCAGGAAAGACAATCCTGGACTTTCTGAAAAGTGATGGCTTCGCCAACCG
CAATTTTATGCAGCTGATTCACGATGACAGTCTGACCTTCAAAGAGGACATCCAGAAGGCTCAGGTGTCT
GGACAGGGCCACTCCCTGCATGAGCAGATTGCAAACCTGGCTGGAAGCCCAGCCATCAAGAAAGGCATTC
TGCAGACAGTGAAAATCGTCGATGAGCTGGTGAAAGTCATGGGCCATAAGCCCGAAAACATCGTGATTGA
GATGGCTCGCGAAAATCAGACAACCCAGAAGGGTCAGAAGAACAGTAGAGAGAGGATGAAAAGAATCGAG
GAAGGCATTAAGGAGCTGGGTAGCCAGATCCTGAAAGAGCACCCAGTGGAAAACACACAGCTGCAGAATG
AGAAGCTGTATCTGTACTATCTGCAGAATGGAAGAGATATGTACGTGGACCAGGAGCTGGATATTAACAG
GCTGTCTGATTACGACGTGGATCATATCGTCCCCCAGAGTTTCATCAAAGATGACAGCATTGACAACAAG
GTGCTGACCAGGTCCGACAAAAACAGAGGAAAATCAGATAATGTCCCTAGTGAGGAAGTGGTCAAGAAAA
TGAAGAACTACTGGAGACAGCTGCTGAATGCCAAACTGATCACTCAGAGGAAGTTTGATAACCTGACAAA
AGCAGAGCGCGGTGGACTGTCAGAACTGGACAAAGCTGGATTCATCAAGAGGCAGCTGGTGGAAACACGC
CAGATCACTAAACACGTCGCACAGATTCTGGATAGTCGCATGAACACAAAGTACGATGAGAATGACAAAC
TGATCAGAGAAGTGAAGGTCATTACCCTGAAGAGTAAACTGGTCAGCGACTTTAGGAAAGATTTCCAGTT
TTATAAGGTCCGCGAGATTAACAATTATCACCATGCCCATGACGCATACCTGAACGCCGTGGTCGGTACC
GCACTGATCAAGAAATACCCAAAACTGGAGAGCGAATTCGTGTACGGAGACTATAAGGTGTACGATGTCA
GAAAAATGATCGCCAAGTCCGAGCAGGAAATTGGAAAAGCTACTGCCAAGTATTTCTTTTACTCAAACAT
CATGAATTTCTTTAAGACAGAGATCACCCTGGCCAATGGAGAAATCCGCAAAAGGCCCCTGATTGAGACA
AACGGAGAGACAGGCGAAATCGTGTGGGACAAAGGCAGAGATTTTGCAACCGTGAGGAAGGTCCTGAGCA
TGCCTCAAGTGAATATCGTCAAGAAAACTGAGGTGCAGACAGGCGGTTTCTCAAAAGAAAGTATTCTGCC
AAAACGCAACTCTGATAAGCTGATCGCTAGAAAGAAAGACTGGGACCCTAAGAAGTATGGAGGCTTTGAC
TCTCCCACTGTGGCATACTCCGTCCTGGTGGTCGCTAAGGTGGAGAAGGGCAAAAGCAAGAAACTGAAAT
CTGTCAAGGAGCTGCTGGGTATCACAATTATGGAGAGAAGCTCTTTCGAGAAGAACCCAATCGATTTTCT
GGAGGCCAAAGGTTATAAGGAAGTGAAGAAAGACCTGATCATTAAACTGCCCAAGTACAGTCTGTTTGAG
CTGGAAAACGGCAGGAAACGCATGCTGGCAAGCGCTGGAGAGCTGCAGAAAGGCAATGAACTGGCCCTGC
CTTCTAAGTACGTGAACTTCCTGTATCTGGCAAGCCACTACGAGAAGCTGAAAGGATCTCCAGAGGATAA
CGAACAGAAACAGCTGTTTGTGGAGCAGCACAAGCATTATCTGGACGAGATCATTGAACAGATTAGCGAG
TTCTCTAAAAGAGTGATCCTGGCCGACGCAAATCTGGATAAGGTCCTGTCTGCTTACAACAAACACAGAG
ATAAGCCCATCAGGGAGCAGGCCGAAAATATCATTCATCTGTTCACTCTGACAAACCTGGGCGCACCTGC
AGCTTTCAAGTACTTCGACACTACAATCGATAGAAAGAGGTACACCTCCACTAAGGAGGTGCTGGACGCT
ACACTGATCCATCAGAGTATTACCGGCCTGTACGAAACAAGGATTGACCTGTCTCAGCTGGGTGGCGACT
CACCGGTGAGATCTCCTAAGAAGAAGAGAAAGGTGGGCTCTGGGGCTACAAACTTCTCTCTGCTGAAACA
AGCTGGCGACGTGGAGGAGAACCCTGGACCTGTGAGCAAGGGCGAGGAGGATAACATGGCCTCTCTCCCA
GCGACACATGAGTTACACATCTTTGGCTCCATCAACGGTGTGGACTTTGACATGGTGGGTCAGGGCACCG
GCAATCCAAATGATGGTTATGAGGAGTTAAACCTGAAGTCCACCAAGGGTGACCTCCAGTTCTCCCCCTG
GATTCTGGTCCCTCATATCGGGTATGGCTTCCATCAGTACCTGCCCTACCCTGACGGGATGTCGCCTTTC
CAGGCCGCCATGGTAGATGGCTCCGGCTACCAAGTCCATCGCACAATGCAGTTTGAAGATGGTGCCTCCC
TTACTGTTAACTACCGCTACACCTACGAGGGAAGCCACATCAAAGGAGAGGCCCAGGTGAAGGGGACTGG
TTTCCCTGCTGACGGTCCTGTGATGACCAACTCGCTGACCGCTGCGGACTGGTGCAGGTCGAAGAAGACT
TACCCCAACGACAAAACCATCATCAGTACCTTTAAGTGGAGTTACACCACTGGAAATGGCAAGCGCTACC
GGAGCACTGCGCGGACCACCTACACCTTTGCCAAGCCAATGGCGGCTAACTATCTGAAGAACCAGCCGAT
GTACGTGTTCCGTAAGACGGAGCTCAAGCACTCCAAGACCGAGCTCAACTTCAAGGAGTGGCAAAAGGCC
TTTACCGATGTGATGGGCATGGACGAGCTGTACAAGTAAGCTAGAACTATAGTGAGTCGTATTACGTAGA
TCCAGACATGATAAGATACATTGATGAGTTTGGACAAACCACAACTAGAATGCAGTGAAAAAAATGCTTT
ATTTGTGAAATTTGTGATGCTATTGCTTTATTTGTAACCATTATAAGCTGCAATAAACAAGTTAACAACA
ACAATTGCATTCATTTTATGTTTCAGGTTCAGGGGGAGGTGTGGGAGGTTTTTTAATTCCTCAAGAGACC
TCTAGACCAGCCAGGACAGAAATGCCTCGACTTCGCTGCTACCCAAGGTTGCCGGGTGACGCACACCGTG
GAAACGGATGAAGGCACGAACCCAGTGGACATAAGCCTGTTCGGTTCGTAAGCTGTAATGCAAGTAGCGT
ATGCGCTCACGCAACTGGTCCAGAACCTTGACCGAACGCAGCGGTGGTAACGGCGCAGTGGCGGTTTTCA
TGGCTTGTTATGACTGTTTTTTTGGGGTACAGTCTATGCCTCGGGCATCCAAGCAGCAAGCGCGTTACGC
CGTGGGTCGATGTTTGATGTTATGGAGCAGCAACGATGTTACGCAGCAGGGCAGTCGCCCTAAAACAAAG
TTAAACATTATGAGGGAAGCGGTGATCGCCGAAGTATCGACTCAACTATCAGAGGTAGTTGGCGTCATCG
AGCGCCATCTCGAACCGACGTTGCTGGCCGTACATTTGTACGGCTCCGCAGTGGATGGCGGCCTGAAGCC
ACACAGTGATATTGATTTGCTGGTTACGGTGACCGTAAGGCTTGATGAAACAACGCGGCGAGCTTTGATC
AACGACCTTTTGGAAACTTCGGCTTCCCCTGGAGAGAGCGAGATTCTCCGCGCTGTAGAAGTCACCATTG
TTGTGCACGACGACATCATTCCGTGGCGTTATCCAGCTAAGCGCGAACTGCAATTTGGAGAATGGCAGCG
CAATGACATTCTTGCAGGTATCTTCGAGCCAGCCACGATCGACATTGATCTGGCTATCTTGCTGACAAAA
GCAAGAGAACATAGCGTTGCCTTGGTAGGTCCAGCGGCGGAGGAACTCTTTGATCCGGTTCCTGAACAGG
ATCTATTTGAGGCGCTAAATGAAACCTTAACGCTATGGAACTCGCCGCCCGACTGGGCTGGCGATGAGCG
AAATGTAGTGCTTACGTTGTCCCGCATTTGGTACAGCGCAGTAACCGGCAAAATCGCGCCGAAGGATGTC
GCTGCCGACTGGGCAATGGAGCGCCTGCCGGCCCAGTATCAGCCCGTCATACTTGAAGCTAGACAGGCTT
ATCTTGGACAAGAAGAAGATCGCTTGGCCTCGCGCGCAGATCAGTTGGAAGAATTTGTCCACTACGTGAA
AGGCGAGATCACCAAGGTAGTCGGCAAATAACCCTCGAGCCACCCATGACCAAAATCCCTTAACGTGAGT
TACGCGTCGTTCCACTGAGCGTCAGACCCCGTAGAAAAGATCAAAGGATCTTCTTGAGATCCTTTTTTTC
TGCGCGTAATCTGCTGCTTGCAAACAAAAAAACCACCGCTACCAGCGGTGGTTTGTTTGCCGGATCAAGA
GCTACCAACTCTTTTTCCGAAGGTAACTGGCTTCAGCAGAGCGCAGATACCAAATACTGTTCTTCTAGTG
TAGCCGTAGTTAGGCCACCACTTCAAGAACTCTGTAGCACCGCCTACATACCTCGCTCTGCTAATCCTGT
TACCAGTGGCTGCTGCCAGTGGCGATAAGTCGTGTCTTACCGGGTTGGACTCAAGACGATAGTTACCGGA
TAAGGCGCAGCGGTCGGGCTGAACGGGGGGTTCGTGCACACAGCCCAGCTTGGAGCGAACGACCTACACC
GAACTGAGATACCTACAGCGTGAGCTATGAGAAAGCGCCACGCTTCCCGAAGGGAGAAAGGCGGACAGGT
ATCCGGTAAGCGGCAGGGTCGGAACAGGAGAGCGCACGAGGGAGCTTCCAGGGGGAAACGCCTGGTATCT
TTATAGTCCTGTCGGGTTTCGCCACCTCTGACTTGAGCGTCGATTTTTGTGATGCTCGTCAGGGGGGCGG
AGCCTATGGAAAAACGCCAGCAACGCGGCCTTTTTACGGTTCCTGGCCTTTTGCTGGCCTTTTGCTCACA
TGTTCTTTCCTGCGTTATCCCCTGATTCTGTGGATAACCGTATTACCGCCTTTGAGTGAGCTGATACCGC
TCGCCGCAGCCGAACGACCGAGCGCAGCGAGTCAGTGAGCGAGGAAGCGGAAGAGCGCCCAATACGCAAA
CCGCCTCTCCCCGCGCGTTGGCCGATTCATTAATGCAGCTGGCACGACAGGTTTCCCGACTGGAAAGCGG
GCAGTGAGCGCAACGCAATTAATACGCGTACCGCTAGCCAGGAAGAGTTTGTAGAAACGCAAAAAGGCCA
TCCGTCAGGATGGCCTTCTGCTTAGTTTGATGCCTGGCAGTTTATGGCGGGCGTCCTGCCCGCCACCCTC
CGGGCCGTTGCTTCACAACGTTCAAATCCGCTCCCGGCGG
Features (pLannotate 1.2.2; 12 found; start..end, strand, type, name):
     41..84      +  terminator     rrnB T1 terminator: Escherichia coli rrnB; transcription terminator T1 from the E. coli rrnB gene
    131..167     -  CDS            lacZα (fragment): LacZα fragment of β-galactosidase; lacZ fragment
    239..4339    +  CDS            cas9: CAS9_STRP1 - Also known as csn1 From Streptococcus pyogenes serotype M1.
   4442..5149    +  CDS            mNeonGreen: bright monomeric yellow-green fluorescent protein derived from LanYFP (Shaner et al., 2013)
   5157..5174    -  promoter       T7 promoter (fragment): promoter for bacteriophage T7 RNA polymerase
   5179..5313    -  polyA_signal   SV40 poly(A) signal: SV40 polyadenylation signal
   5488..5511    +  promoter       Pc promoter (fragment): intI1 (promoter lies within the coding sequence); class 1 integron promoter
   5687..5743    +  CDS            GmR (fragment): gentamycin acetyltransferase; aacC1; confers resistance to gentamycin
   5750..6541    +  CDS            SmR: aminoglycoside adenylyltransferase (Murphy, 1985); aadA; confers resistance to spectinomycin and streptomycin
   6634..7222    +  rep_origin     ori: high-copy-number ColE1/pMB1/pBR322/pUC origin of replication
   7405..7497    +  CDS            lacI (fragment): lac repressor; lacI; The lac repressor binds to the lac operator to inhibit transcription in E. coli. This inhibition can be relieved by adding lactose or isopropyl-β-D-thiogalactopyranoside (IPTG).
   7552..7579    -  terminator     rrnB T2 terminator: transcription terminator T2 from the E. coli rrnB gene
