[The description below was written by a language model from this plasmid's Addgene catalogue record and pLannotate feature annotations shown in this document.]
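Description:
nzCas9n-GSG-linker-P2A-mNeongreen is a middle entry vector for the mini-Golden subcloning platform, a modular assembly system used in the depositors' work on knock-in genome editing in zebrafish. It is built on the pU6a:sgRNA#41 backbone and is about 7.7 kb in the sequenced record. In E. coli it replicates from a high-copy ColE1/pUC-type origin and is selected with spectinomycin through the aadA (SmR) aminoglycoside adenylyltransferase gene. Short fragments of a class 1 integron Pc promoter and a gentamicin resistance gene lie just upstream of this marker. Small remnants of lacZα and lacI are also annotated, and rrnB T1 and T2 terminators flank the cargo region, presumably insulating it from backbone transcription.

The payload is a Streptococcus pyogenes Cas9 coding sequence followed, after a gap of roughly 100 nt, by mNeonGreen, a bright monomeric yellow-green fluorescent protein. The gap itself is not annotated, but the construct name indicates that it holds a GSG linker and a P2A peptide. A P2A element causes ribosomal skipping, so Cas9 and the fluorescent reporter would be made as separate proteins from one transcript, with fluorescence marking the cells that express the nuclease. The "nzCas9n" name is not explained in the record; it is conventionally used for a zebrafish codon-optimised Cas9 with nuclear localisation signals at both ends. The catalogue lists only mNeongreen as the insert and notes a "TCGC linker", which is probably an assembly overhang.

No eukaryotic promoter is annotated upstream of Cas9, which fits a middle entry module meant to receive a promoter from another module during assembly. An SV40 poly(A) signal and a T7 promoter fragment sit downstream of mNeonGreen, both on the reverse strand, so their role in this cassette is unclear from the record.
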