Addgene plasmid #241189: nzCas9n-GSG-linker-P2A-mNeongreen
Purpose: Middle entry vector for mini-Golden subcloning platform; mNeongreen
Depositing lab: Junsu Kang. Depositing organization: University of Wisconsin, Madison. Publication: Advancing knock-in approaches for robust genome editing in zebrafish. Rodriguez-Parks A, Beezley EG, Manna S, Silaban I, Almutawa SI, Cao S, Ahmed H, Guyer M, Baker S, Richards MP, Kang J. Biol Open. 2026 Feb 2:bio.062472. doi: 10.1242/bio.062472. PubMed 41630603.
Backbone
  Vector backbone: pU6a:sgRNA#41
  Vector type: Mini-Golden
Growth in bacteria
  Bacterial resistance: Spectinomycin, 50 μg/mL
  Growth temperature: 37°C
  Growth strain: DH5alpha
  Copy number: Unknown
Gene/Insert
  Gene/Insert name: mNeongreen
  Species: Synthetic
  Mutation: TCGC linker
  Cloning method: Restriction Enzyme; 5′ cloning site Unknown (unknown if destroyed); 3′ cloning site Unknown (unknown if destroyed)
Terms and licenses: Academic/Nonprofit Terms; Industry Terms: Not Available to Industry
How to cite: nzCas9n-GSG-linker-P2A-mNeongreen was a gift from Junsu Kang (Addgene plasmid # 241189 ; http://n2t.net/addgene:241189 ; RRID:Addgene_241189)
